>Addgene plasmid #171847 | pAAV-hSyn1-DIO-ExRai-AKAR2-T/A | addgene full sequence | sequence record 478676 | Addgene NGS Result
CCTGCAGGCAGCTGCGCGCTCGCTCGCTCACTGAGGCCGCCCGGGCGTCGGGCGACCTTTGGTCGCCCGG
CCTCAGTGAGCGAGCGAGCGCGCAGAGAGGGAGTGGCCAACTCCATCACTAGGGGTTCCTGCGGCCGCTG
CAGAGGGCCCTGCGTATGAGTGCAAGTGGGTTTTAGGACCAGGATGAGGCGGGGTGGGGGTGCCTACCTG
ACGACCGACCCCGACCCACTGGACAAGCACCCAACCCCCATTCCCCAAATTGCGCATCCCCTATCAGAGA
GGGGGAGGGGAAACAGGATGCGGCGAGGCGCGTGCGCACTGCCAGCTTCAGCACCGCGGACAGTGCCTTC
GCCCCCGCCTGGCGGCGCGCGCCACCGCCGCCTCAGCACTGAAGGCGCGCTGACGTCACTCGCCGGTCCC
CCGCAAACTCCCCTTCCCGGCCACCTTGGTCGCGTCCGCGCCGCCGCCGGCCCAGCCGGACCGCACCACG
CGAGGCGCGAGATAGGGGGGCACGGGCGCGACCATCTGCGCTGCGGCGCCGGCGACTCAGCGCTGCCTCA
GTCTGCGGTGGGCAGCGGAGGAGTCGTGTCGTGCCTGAGAGCGCAGATAACTTCGTATAGGATACTTTAT
ACGAAGTTATGCAGAATGGTAGCTGGATTGTAGCTGCTATATAACTTCGTATAGCATACATTATACGAAG
TTATCTAAATTTTAACACTCTCGATGCCATATACGTTGTAACCTTCCTTATAAGTTGCAAAATTCTGGGA
ATTCCTAGCGATCAACTTTGTTCTGCTCGAGGCACTGCTTAAATTTGTCGTTTATGAAAATGACCAGAGA
TAAAATATCTGATTCCACGCCTACACCAACGGTTATTTCATCACCTTGAGACAGTAACTGATTGCTGTTC
TTCTCGACTTTTTGCCCATTTAACCAGGTCCCATTAGTGGAAATGTCATTCAATAAAAGGTTACCGTCTT
CTCCTAGTAGTATTTGGAAATGCTTATTTGACAGTCTTGAAATGTTTCCTAAATGATAGTCACAGGCTGG
GTTTCTACCAAATGTCCAAACTTTCTTTATGGATCGTTTTTCCTTAAGCACTTGTGAAATATCAGCTGAC
AAATCTCGGATGGGAATTTGACCCGTGGTACAAATGACCCTGCACACAATGTTTTCGCCGATCTGTTCTT
GAGAAAACTTATGCAGCAAGTTGTACTCCAGCTTGTGCCCCAGGATGTTGCCGTCCTCCTTGAAGTCGAT
GCCCTTCAGCTCGATGCGGTTCACCAGGGTGTCGCCCTCGAACTTCACCTCGGCGCGGGTCTTGTAGTTG
CCGTCGTCCTTGAAGAAGATGGTGCGCTCCTGGATGTAGCCTTCGGGCATGGCGGACTTGAAGAAGTCGT
GCTGCTTCATGTGGTCGGGGTAGCGGCTGAAGCACTGCACGCCGTAGGTCAGGGTGGTCACGAGGGTGGG
CCAGGGCACGGGCAGCTTGCCGGTGGTGCAGATGAACTTCAGGGTCAGCTTGCCGTAGGTGGCATCGCCC
TCACCCTCGCCGGACACGCTGAACTTGTGGCCGTTTACGTCGCCGTCCAGCTCGACCAGGATGGGCACCA
CCCCGGTGAACAGCTCCTCGCCCTTGCTCACCATGCTCCCTCCGGTACCGCCCTTGTACAGCTCGTCCAT
GCCGAGAGTGATCCCGGCGGCGGTCACGAACTCCAGCAGGACCATGTGATCGCGCTTCTCGTTGGGGTCT
TTCGAAAGTTTGGACTGCACGCTCAGGTAGTGGTTGTCGGGCAGCAGCACGGGGCCGTCGCCGATGGGGG
TGTTCTGCTGGTAGTGGTAGGCGAGCTGCACGCCGCCGTCCTCGATGTTGTGGCGGATCTTGAAGTTCGC
CTTGATGCCGTTCTTCTGCTTGTCGGCCTTGATATAGACGTTGCAGAAGCTGAGCTCGCTGCCGCCGGTG
CCGCCGTCCACCAGGGCGGCGCGACGCAGCATGGTGGCTCGAGATAACTTCGTATAAAGTATCCTATACG
AAGTTATTTGCCTTAACCCAGAAATTATCACTGTTATATAACTTCGTATAATGTATGCTATACGAAGTTA
TGATAATCAACCTCTGGATTACAAAATTTGTGAAAGATTGACTGGTATTCTTAACTATGTTGCTCCTTTT
ACGCTATGTGGATACGCTGCTTTAATGCCTTTGTATCATGCTATTGCTTCCCGTATGGCTTTCATTTTCT
CCTCCTTGTATAAATCCTGGTTAGTTCTTGCCACGGCGGAACTCATCGCCGCCTGCCTTGCCCGCTGCTG
GACAGGGGCTCGGCTGTTGGGCACTGACAATTCCGTGGTGTTTATTTGTGAAATTTGTGATGCTATTGCT
TTATTTGTAACCATCTAGCTTTATTTGTGAAATTTGTGATGCTATTGCTTTATTTGTAACCATTATAAGC
TGCAATAAACAAGTTAACAACAACAATTGCATTCATTTTATGTTTCAGGTTCAGGGGGAGATGTGGGAGG
TTTTTTAAAGCGGCCGCAGGAACCCCTAGTGATGGAGTTGGCCACTCCCTCTCTGCGCGCTCGCTCGCTC
ACTGAGGCCGGGCGACCAAAGGTCGCCCGACGCCCGGGCTTTGCCCGGGCGGCCTCAGTGAGCGAGCGAG
CGCGCAGCTGCCTGCAGGGGCGCCTGATGCGGTATTTTCTCCTTACGCATCTGTGCGGTATTTCACACCG
CATA
[95 nt withheld, positions 2735-2829]
T
[46 nt withheld, positions 2831-2876]
C
[141 nt withheld, positions 2878-3018]
CCTTTGACGTTGGAGTCCACGTTCTTT
[37 nt withheld, positions 3046-3082]
ACTCTATCTCGGGCTATTCTTTTGATTTATAAGGGATTTTGCCGATTTCGGTCTATTGGTTAAAAAATGA
GCTGATTTAACAAAAATTTAACGCGAATTTTAACAAAATATTAACGTTTACAATTTTATGGTGCACTCTC
AGTACAATCTGCTCTGATGCCGCATAGTTAAGCCAGCCCCGACACCCGCCAACACCCGCTGACGCGCCCT
GACGGGCTTGTCTGCTCCCGGCATCCGCTTACAGACAAGCTGTGACCGTCTCCGGGAGCTGCATGTGTCA
GAGGTTTTCACCGTCATCACCGAAACGCGCGAGACGAAAGGGCCTCGTGATACGCCTATTTTTATAGGTT
AATGTCATGATAATAATGGTTTCTTAGACGTCAGGTGGCACTTTTCGGGGAAATGTGCGCGGAACCCCTA
TTTGTTTATTTTTCTAAATACATTCAAATATGTATCCGCTCATGAGACAATAACCCTGATAAATGCTTCA
ATAATATTGAAAAAGGAAGAGTATGAGTATTCAACATTTCCGTGTCGCCCTTATTCCCTTTTTTGCGGCA
TTTTGCCTTCCTGTTTTTGCTCACCCAGAAACGCTGGTGAAAGTAAAAGATGCTGAAGATCAGTTGGGTG
CACGAGTGGGTTACATCGAACTGGATCTCAACAGCGGTAAGATCCTTGAGAGTTTTCGCCCCGAAGAACG
TTTTCCAATGATGAGCACTTTTAAAGTTCTGCTATGTGGCGCGGTATTATCCCGTATTGACGCCGGGCAA
GAGCAACTCGGTCGCCGCATACACTATTCTCAGAATGACTTGGTTGAGTACTCACCAGTCACAGAAAAGC
ATCTTACGGATGGCATGACAGTAAGAGAATTATGCAGTGCTGCCATAACCATGAGTGATAACACTGCGGC
CAACTTACTTCTGACAACGATCGGAGGACCGAAGGAGCTAACCGCTTTTTTGCACAACATGGGGGATCAT
GTAACTCGCCTTGATCGTTGGGAACCGGAGCTGAATGAAGCCATACCAAACGACGAGCGTGACACCACGA
TGCCTGTAGCAATGGCAACAACGTTGCGCAAACTATTAACTGGCGAACTACTTACTCTAGCTTCCCGGCA
ACAATTAATAGACTGGATGGAGGCGGATAAAGTTGCAGGACCACTTCTGCGCTCGGCCCTTCCGGCTGGC
TGGTTTATTGCTGATAAATCTGGAGCCGGTGAGCGTGGGTCTCGCGGTATCATTGCAGCACTGGGGCCAG
ATGGTAAGCCCTCCCGTATCGTAGTTATCTACACGACGGGGAGTCAGGCAACTATGGATGAACGAAATAG
ACAGATCGCTGAGATAGGTGCCTCACTGATTAAGCATTGGTAACTGTCAGACCAAGTTTACTCATATATA
CTTTAGATTGATTTAAAACTTCATTTTTAATTTAAAAGGATCTAGGTGAAGATCCTTTTTGATAATCTCA
TGACCAAAATCCCTTAACGTGAGTTTTCGTTCCACTGAGCGTCAGACCCCGTAGAAAAGATCAAAGGATC
TTCTTGAGATCCTTTTTTTCTGCGCGTAATCTGCTGCTTGCAAACAAAAAAACCACCGCTACCAGCGGTG
GTTTGTTTGCCGGATCAAGAGCTACCAACTCTTTTTCCGAAGGTAACTGGCTTCAGCAGAGCGCAGATAC
CAAATACTGTTCTTCTAGTGTAGCCGTAGTTAGGCCACCACTTCAAGAACTCTGTAGCACCGCCTACATA
CCTCGCTCTGCTAATCCTGTTACCAGTGGCTGCTGCCAGTGGCGATAAGTCGTGTCTTACCGGGTTGGAC
TCAAGACGATAGTTACCGGATAAGGCGCAGCGGTCGGGCTGAACGGGGGGTTCGTGCACACAGCCCAGCT
TGGAGCGAACGACCTACACCGAACTGAGATACCTACAGCGTGAGCTATGAGAAAGCGCCACGCTTCCCGA
AGGGAGAAAGGCGGACAGGTATCCGGTAAGCGGCAGGGTCGGAACAGGAGAGCGCACGAGGGAGCTTCCA
GGGGGAAACGCCTGGTATCTTTATAGTCCTGTCGGGTTTCGCCACCTCTGACTTGAGCGTCGATTTTTGT
GATGCTCGTCAGGGGGGCGGAGCCTATGGAAAAACGCCAGCAACGCGGCCTTTTTACGGTTCCTGGCCTT
TTGCTGGCCTTTTGCTCACATGT
Features (pLannotate 1.2.2; 23 found; start..end, strand, type, name):
     12..39      +  repeat_region  AAV2 ITR (fragment): inverted terminal repeat of adeno-associated virus serotype 2 inverted
     68..95      +  repeat_region  AAV2 ITR (fragment): inverted terminal repeat of adeno-associated virus serotype 2 inverted
    159..606     +  promoter       hSyn promoter: human synapsin I promoter; confers neuron-specific expression (Kügler et al., 2003)
    607..640     +  protein_bind   lox2272: Cre-mediated recombination occurs in the 8-bp core sequence (GGATACTT). lox2272 sites are compatible with each other, but incompatible with loxP or loxN sites (Lee and Saito, 1988). Cre recombinase
    641..670     -  intron         β-globin intron (fragment): internally truncated intron from human β-globin
    671..704     +  protein_bind   loxP: Cre-mediated recombination occurs in the 8-bp core sequence (GCATACAT). Cre recombinase
    778..1209    -  CDS            RAD53 (fragment): RAD53_YEAST - Also known as MEC2, SAD1, SPK1. Experimental evidence at protein level: Swiss-Prot protein existence level 1. Controls S-phase checkpoint as well as G1 and G2 DNA damage checkpoints. Phosphorylates proteins on serine, threonine, and tyrosine. Prevents entry into anaphase and mitotic exit after DNA damage via regulation of the Polo kinase CDC5. Seems to be involved in the phosphorylation of RPH1. From Saccharomyces cerevisiae (strain ATCC 204508 / S288c) (Baker's yeast).
   1210..1932    -  CDS            cEGFP: cEGFP is a basic (constitutively fluorescent) green fluorescent protein published in 2008, derived from Aequorea victoria.
   2004..2037    -  protein_bind   lox2272: Cre-mediated recombination occurs in the 8-bp core sequence (GGATACTT). lox2272 sites are compatible with each other, but incompatible with loxP or loxN sites (Lee and Saito, 1988). Cre recombinase
   2038..2067    -  intron         β-globin intron (fragment): internally truncated intron from human β-globin
   2068..2101    -  protein_bind   loxP: Cre-mediated recombination occurs in the 8-bp core sequence (GCATACAT). Cre recombinase
   2105..2262    +  misc_feature   WPRE (fragment): woodchuck hepatitis virus posttranscriptional regulatory element
   2268..2352    +  misc_feature   WPRE (fragment): woodchuck hepatitis virus posttranscriptional regulatory element
   2351..2394    -  polyA_signal   SV40 poly(A) signal (fragment): SV40 polyadenylation signal
   2398..2465    -  polyA_signal   SV40 poly(A) signal (fragment): SV40 polyadenylation signal
   2538..2678    +  repeat_region  AAV2 ITR: inverted terminal repeat of adeno-associated virus serotype 2 inverted
   2683..2734    -  misc_feature   bom (fragment): basis of mobility region from pBR322
   2753..3208    +  rep_origin     f1 ori (sequence partly withheld): f1 bacteriophage origin of replication; arrow indicates direction of (+) strand synthesis
   3209..3258    -  misc_feature   bom (fragment): basis of mobility region from pBR322
   3360..3395    -  CDS            rop (fragment): Rop protein, which maintains plasmids at low copy number; rop
   3490..3594    +  promoter       AmpR promoter: bla
   3595..4455    +  CDS            AmpR: β-lactamase; bla; confers resistance to ampicillin, carbenicillin, and related antibiotics
   4626..5214    +  rep_origin     ori: high-copy-number ColE1/pMB1/pBR322/pUC origin of replication
