[The description below was written by a language model from this plasmid's Addgene catalogue record and pLannotate feature annotations shown in this document.]
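Description:
pAAV-hSyn1-DIO-ExRai-AKAR2-T/A is an adeno-associated virus transfer plasmid built on the pAAV backbone for Cre-dependent expression of a control kinase biosensor in neurons. It is propagated in bacteria as a high-copy plasmid through a ColE1/pUC-type origin with ampicillin selection (AmpR with its bla promoter), and it also carries an f1 origin. The expression cassette lies between AAV2 inverted terminal repeats, which allow the intervening DNA to be packaged into recombinant AAV particles. In the annotated sequence the right ITR is called in full, whereas the left one is detected only as short fragments. The catalogue notes that ITR deletions are a known risk for this plasmid.

Expression is driven by the human synapsin I promoter, which restricts expression to neurons. Downstream, the 1,218 bp synthetic ExRai-AKAR2 T/A coding sequence sits in reverse orientation between paired, oppositely oriented lox2272 and loxP sites, the standard DIO (double-floxed inverted open reading frame) arrangement. Cre recombinase flips and then locks the cassette into the sense orientation, so the sensor is made only in Cre-expressing neurons. The insert is annotated as a GFP-derived fluorescent protein adjoining a fragment matching yeast RAD53, which is consistent with a phosphoamino-acid-binding domain of the kind used in kinase activity reporters. Truncated WPRE and SV40 poly(A) elements follow the cassette to support transcript stability and 3′ end processing.

ExRai-AKAR2 is an excitation-ratiometric reporter of protein kinase A activity. This version carries the T6A phospho-deficient substitution, which removes the phosphoacceptor residue, so it serves as a non-responsive negative control alongside the functional sensor in neuronal PKA imaging experiments.
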