Addgene plasmid #171847: pAAV-hSyn1-DIO-ExRai-AKAR2-T/A
Purpose: Cre-dependent, synapsin promoter-driven expression of the negative control phosphomutant ExRai-AKAR2 T/A PKA biosensor in neurons.
Depositing lab: Richard Huganir. Depositing organization: Johns Hopkins University and School of Medicine. Publication: An ultrasensitive biosensor for high-resolution kinase activity imaging in awake mice. Zhang JF, Liu B, Hong I, Mo A, Roth RH, Tenner B, Lin W, Zhang JZ, Molina RS, Drobizhev M, Hughes TE, Tian L, Huganir RL, Mehta S, Zhang J. Nat Chem Biol. 2020 Sep 28. pii: 10.1038/s41589-020-00660-y. doi: 10.1038/s41589-020-00660-y. PubMed 32989297.
Backbone
  Vector backbone: pAAV
  Backbone manufacturer: Agilent
  Backbone size w/o insert (bp): 4068
  Total vector size (bp): 5286
  Vector type: Mammalian Expression, AAV
Growth in bacteria
  Bacterial resistance: Ampicillin, 100 μg/mL
  Growth temperature: 30°C
  Growth strain: NEB Stable
  Growth instructions: Grow at 30C for a short time to avoid ITR deletions
  Copy number: High Copy
Gene/Insert
  Gene/Insert name: ExRai-AKAR2 T/A (alt name: Excitation-ratiometric A Kinase Activity Reporter 2 Biosensor)
  Species: Synthetic
  Insert size (bp): 1218
  Mutation: T6A phospho-deficient mutation
  Promoter: hSyn1
  Cloning method: Gibson Cloning
  Sequencing primers: 5′ TGCGGCGCCGGCGACTCAGCGCTGCCTCAGTCTGCGGTGGG
Terms and licenses: Academic/Nonprofit Terms; Industry Terms: Not Available to Industry
How to cite: pAAV-hSyn1-DIO-ExRai-AKAR2-T/A was a gift from Richard Huganir (Addgene plasmid # 171847 ; http://n2t.net/addgene:171847 ; RRID:Addgene_171847)
